Addgene plasmid #153687: pGBW-m4252920
Purpose: Mammalian expression plasmid for SARS-CoV-2 nsp7
Depositing lab: Ginkgo Bioworks & Benjie Chen. Depositing organization: Ginkgo Bioworks.
Backbone
  Vector backbone: pTwist_CMV_Hygro_6 with AarI site removed
  Backbone size w/o insert (bp): 6525
  Vector type: Mammalian Expression
  Selectable markers: Hygromycin
Growth in bacteria
  Bacterial resistance: Ampicillin, 100 μg/mL
  Growth temperature: 37°C
  Growth strain: DH5alpha
  Copy number: High Copy
Gene/Insert
  Gene/Insert name: SARS-CoV-2 nsp7
  Species: Severe acute respiratory syndrome coronavirus 2
  Insert size (bp): 242
  Mutation: wt
  Entrez Gene: ORF1ab (a.k.a. GU280_gp01)
  Promoter: CMV
  Tag / fusion protein: Cleavable TEV;TRX (C terminal on backbone)
  Cloning method: Unknown
Resource information
  A portion of this plasmid was derived from a plasmid made by: GinkgoBioworks
Depositor comments: NCBI reference sequence: 43740578
How to cite: pGBW-m4252920 was a gift from Ginkgo Bioworks & Benjie Chen (Addgene plasmid # 153687 ; http://n2t.net/addgene:153687 ; RRID:Addgene_153687)
