[The description below was written by a language model from this plasmid's Addgene catalogue record and pLannotate feature annotations shown in this document.]
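Description:
pGBW-m4252920 is a mammalian expression plasmid for nsp7 of SARS-CoV-2, a small non-structural protein released from the ORF1ab polyprotein. It is built on a pTwist_CMV_Hygro_6 backbone from which an AarI site has been removed. In bacteria it is maintained at high copy through a ColE1/pUC-type origin and selected with ampicillin via the β-lactamase gene. For selection in mammalian cells it carries a hygromycin B phosphotransferase cassette driven by the human ubiquitin C promoter and ended by a synthetic poly(A) signal.

The wild-type nsp7 coding sequence (about 240 bp) sits under the CMV immediate early enhancer and promoter, which in the sequenced record span the numbering origin of the circular map on the reverse strand. The nsp7 insert is not annotated as a feature, but the unannotated gap between the CMV promoter and the thioredoxin coding sequence matches its expected position. Downstream and in the same orientation lie E. coli thioredoxin (trxA) and a 6xHis tag, consistent with the catalogue description of a C-terminal, TEV-cleavable TRX fusion supplied by the backbone. The His tag appears only in the feature table, and the TEV site is listed only in the catalogue. An SV40 poly(A) region follows the cassette. Bacterial rrnG and T7 terminators and short β-globin insulator elements flank the cassettes, presumably to limit transcriptional read-through and interference between units.

The fusion design suits production of tagged nsp7 in transiently or stably transfected mammalian cells, with affinity capture and subsequent removal of the tag by TEV protease, although the record states no purpose beyond mammalian expression.
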