Features (pLannotate 1.2.2; 20 found; start..end, strand, type, name):
      1..95      -  promoter       CMV promoter (fragment): human cytomegalovirus (CMV) immediate early promoter
     97..400     -  enhancer       CMV enhancer: human cytomegalovirus immediate early enhancer
    481..529     +  polyA_signal   poly(A) signal: synthetic polyadenylation signal
    547..593     +  terminator     T7 terminator: transcription terminator for bacteriophage T7 RNA polymerase
    598..669     -  misc_feature   5' β-globin insulator: insulator upstream of the human β-globin locus (Farrell et al., 2002)
    821..957     -  terminator     rrnG terminator: transcription terminator from the E. coli ribosomal RNA rrnG operon (Albrechtsen et al., 1991)
    970..1830    -  CDS            AmpR: β-lactamase; bla; confers resistance to ampicillin, carbenicillin, and related antibiotics
   2096..2144    -  polyA_signal   poly(A) signal: synthetic polyadenylation signal
   2172..3193    -  CDS            HygR (fragment): hygromycin B phosphotransferase confers resistance to hygromycin
   3203..4412    -  promoter       UbC promoter: human ubiquitin C promoter
   4676..4740    +  CDS            bla(M) (fragment): β-lactamase lacking the signal sequence; bla(M); allows cytosolic expression of β-lactamase
   4912..5500    +  rep_origin     ori: high-copy-number ColE1/pMB1/pBR322/pUC origin of replication
   5726..5797    -  misc_feature   3' β-globin insulator: insulator downstream of the human β-globin locus (Farrell et al., 2002)
   5842..5978    -  terminator     rrnG terminator: transcription terminator from the E. coli ribosomal RNA rrnG operon (Albrechtsen et al., 1991)
   6008..6054    -  terminator     T7 terminator: transcription terminator for bacteriophage T7 RNA polymerase
   6077..6146    +  CDS            large T antigen (fragment): large T antigen from SV40 (simian virus 40)
   6169..6290    +  polyA_signal   SV40 poly(A) signal: SV40 polyadenylation signal
   6383..6400    -  CDS            6xHis: 6xHis affinity tag
   6422..6748    -  CDS            trxA: THIO_ECO57 - Experimental evidence at protein level: Swiss-Prot protein existence level 1. Participates in various redox reactions through the reversible oxidation of its active center dithiol to a disulfide and catalyzes dithiol-disulfide exchange reactions. From Escherichia coli O157:H7.
   7090..7141    -  promoter       CMVd2 promoter: truncated human cytomegalovirus (CMV) immediate early promoter that yields moderately reduced expression relative to the full-length promoter
>Addgene plasmid #153687 | pGBW-m4252920 | addgene full sequence | sequence record 300693 | Ginkgo NGS Result
CAAACTCCCATTGACGTCAATGGGGTGGAGACTTGGAAATCCCCGTGAGTCAAACCGCTATCCACGCCCA
TTGATGTACTGCCAAAACCGCATCAGCATGGTAATAGCGATGACTAATACGTAGATGTACTGCCAAGTAG
GAAAGTCCCATAAGGTCATGTACTGGGCATAATGCCAGGCGGGCCATTTACCGTCATTGACGTCAATAGG
GGGCGTACTTGGCATATGATACACTTGATGTACTGCCAAGTGGGCAGTTTACCGTAAATACTCCACCCAT
TGACGTCAATGGAAAGTCCCTATTGGCGTTACTATGGGAACATACGTCATTATTGACGTCAATGGGCGGG
GGTCGTTGGGCGGTCAGCCAGGCGGGCCATTTACCGTAAGTTATGTAACGCGGAACTCCATATATGGGCT
ATGAACTAATGACCCCGTAATTGATTACTAGATCTGGCTACACTCGATCAGCAGTTAGATAATAAAATCG
CTATCCATCGAAGATGGATGTGTGTTGGTTTTTTGTGTGTGTAACGCAACGATTGATAGCATAACCCCTT
GGGGCCTCTAAACGGGTCTTGAGGGGTTTTTTGAATTGAGAGGTAGCTGAAGCTGCTGTTATGACCACTA
GAGGGAAGAAGATACCTGTGGAGCTAATGGTCCAAGATGTCGGGAGCCGCGATCGCTGCCAAAAAGGTAA
GCTGACGATAGCTGACGAGATTCGATGCCCGACGAGCAAATGAGCGCCACGGCTGTTCGCGTAAGCTCGA
AACGACGGAGATTCGATAGAGCCAGAGTCGAGTTTAAACGATTCGGGATCTTAAGGATAAATTTCTGGTA
AGGAGGACACGTATGGAAGTGGGCAAGTTGGGGAAGCCGTATCCGTTGCTGAATCTGGCATATGTGGGAG
TATAAGACGCGCAGCGTCGCATCAGGCATTTTTTTCTGCGCCAATGCACCTAGAATCGGTTACCAATGCT
TAATCAGTGAGGCACCTATCTCAGCGATCTGTCTATTTCGTTCATCCATAGTTGCCTGACTCCCCGTCGT
GTAGATAACTACGATACGGGAGGGCTTACCATCTGGCCCCAGTGCTGCAATGATACCGCGAGACCCACGC
TCACCGGCTCCAGATTTATCAGCAATAAACCAGCCAGCCGGAAGGGCCGAGCGCAGAAGTGGTCCTGCAA
CTTTATCCGCCTCCATCCAGTCTATCAACTGTTGCCGGGAAGCTAGAGTAAGTAGTTCGCCAGTTAATAG
TTTACGCAAGGTTGTTGCCATTGCTACAGGCATCGTGGTGTCACGCTCGTCGTTTGGTATGGCTTCATTC
AGCTCCGGTTCCCAACGATCAAGGCGAGTTACATGATCCCCCATGTTGTGCAAAAAAGCGGTTAGCTCCT
TCGGTCCTCCAATCGTTGTCAGAAGTAAGTTGGCCGCAGTGTTATCACTCATGGTTATGGCAGCACTGCA
TAATTCTCTTACTGTCATGCCATCCGTAAGATGCTTTTCTGTGACTGGTGAATACTCAACCAAGTCATTC
TGAGAATAGTGTATGCGGCGACCGAGTTGCTCTTGCCCGGCGTCAATACGGGATAATACCGCGCCACATA
GCAGAACTTTAAAAGTGCTCATCATTGGAAAGCGTTCTTCGGGGCGAAAACTCTCAAGGATCTTACCGCT
GTTGAGATCCAGTTCGATGTAACCCACTCGCGCACCCAACTGATCTTCAGCATCTTTTACTTTCACCAGC
GTTTCTGGGTGAGCAAAAACAGGAAGGCAAAATGCCGCAAAAAAGGGAATAAGGGCGACACGGAAATGTT
GAATACTCATGCGAAAGCCTCCTGCTGATCCTGTCTCTTGATAGATGTTTGCAAAAGCTAGGACTCGATT
ATACGTTGACCGATCAGACTATCAATATCTAGGTTTAAACAGATCGGTACGCTGCCGTGACCAGGCTTGA
GTACAATATCTGACGATTGGACTTCCTGGGTCCCAAGCTGGATTCCGACTGGCTGACTGCCAAGCAACGA
TATGGATCGTCGAGACTCGCACTGAGAGGATCGTTCTCGGTACACCAGGCGCGCCTAGCGTTACACACAC
AAAAAACCAACACACATCCATCTTCGATGGATAGCGATTTTATTATCTAAGACTAGGCTTACATACTAGC
TTATTCCTTTGCCCTCGGACGAGTGCTGGGGCGTCGGTTTCCACTATCGGCGAGTACTTCTACACAGCCA
TCGGTCCAGACGGCGGCGCTTCTGCGGGCGATTTGTGTACGCCCGACAGTCCCGGCTCCGGATCGGACGA
TTGCGTCGCATCGACCCTGCGCCCAAGCTGCATCATCGAAATTGCCGTCAACCAAGCTCTGATAGAGTTG
GTCAAGACCAATGCGGAGCATATACGCCCGGAGCCGGGGCGATCCTGCAAGCTCCGGATGCCTCCGCTCG
AAGTAGCGCGTCTGCTGCTCCATACAAGCCAACCACGGCCTCCAGAAGAAGATGTTGGCGACCTCGTATT
GGGAATCCCCGAACATCGCCTCGCTCCAGTCAATGACCGCTGTTATGCGGCCATTGTCCGTCAGGACATT
GTTGGAGCCGAAATCCGCGTGCACGAGGTGCCGGACTTCGGGGCAGTCCTCGGCCCAAAGCATCAGCTCA
TCGAGAGCCTGCGCGACGGACGCACTGACGGTGTCGTCCATCACAGTTTGCCAGTGATACACATGGGGAT
CAGCAATCGCGCATATGAAATCACGCCATGTAGTGTATTGACCGATTCCTTGCGGTCCGAATGGGCCGAA
CCCGCTCGTCTGGCTAAGATCGGCGGCAGCGATGGCATCCATTGCCTCCGCGACCGGCTGCAGAACAGCG
GGCAGTTCGGTTTCAGGCAGGTCTTGCAACGTGACACCCTGTGCACGGCGGGAGATGCAATAGGTCAGGC
TCTCGCTGAACTCCCCAATGTCAAGCACTTCCGGAATCGGGAGCGCGGCGGATGCAAAGTGCCGATAAAC
ATAACGATCTTTGTAGAAACCATCGGCGCAGCTATTTACCCGCAGGACATATCCACGCCCTCCTACATCG
AAGCTGAAAGCACGAGATTCTTCGCCCTCCGAGAGCTGCATCAGGTCGGAGACGCTGTCGAACTTTTCGA
TCAGAAACTTCTCGACAGACGTCGCGGTGAGTTCAGGCTTTTTACCCATGTTGTCTAACAAAAAAGCCAA
AAACGGCCAGAATTTAGCGGACAATTTACAAGTCTAACACTGAAAATTACATATTGACCCAAATGATTAC
ATTTCAAAAGGTGCCTAAAAAACTTCACAAAACACACTCGCCAACCCCGAGCGCATAGTTCAAAACCGGA
GCTTCAGCTACTTAAGAAGATAGGTACATAAAACCGACCAAAGAAACTGACGCCTCACTTATCCCTCCCC
TCACCAGAGGTCCGGCGCCTGTCGATTCAGGAGAGCCTACCCTAGGCCCGAACCCTGCGTCCTGCGACGG
AGAAAAGCCTACCGCACACCTACCGGCTGGTGGCCCCACCCTGCATTATAAGCCAACAGAACGGGTGACG
TCACGACACGACGAGGGCGCGCGCTCCCAAAGGTACGGGTGCACTGCCCAACGGCACCGCCATAACTGCC
GCCCCCGCAACAGACGACAAACCGAGTTCTCCAGTCAGTGACAAACTTCACGTCAGGGTCCCCAGATGGT
GCCCAGCCCATCTCACCCGAATAAGAGCTTTCCCGCATTAGCGAAGGGCTCAAGACCTTGGGTTCTTGCC
GCCCACCATGCCCCCCACCTTGTTTCAACGACCTCACAGCCCGCCTCACAAGCGTCTTCCATTCAAGACT
CGGGAACAGCCGCCATTTTGCTGCGCTCCCCCCAACCCCCAGTTCAGGGCAACCTTGCTCGCGGACCCAG
ACTACAGCCCTTGGCGGTCTCTCCACACGCTTCCGTCCCACCGAGCGGCCCGGCGGCCACGAAAGCCCCG
GCCAGCCCAGCAGCCCGCTACTCACCAAGTGACGATCACAGCGATCCACAAACAAGAACCGCGACCCAAA
TCCCGGCTGCGACGGAACTAGCTGTGCCACACCCGGCGCGTCCTTATATAATCATCGGCGTTCACCGCCC
CACGGAGATCCCTCCGCAGAATCGCCGAGAAGGGACTACTTTTCCTCGCCTGTTCCGCTCTCTGGAAAGA
AAACCAGTGCCCTAGAGTCACCCAAGTCCCGTCCTAAAATGTCCTTCTGCTGATACTGGGGTTCTAAGGC
CGAGTCTTATGAGCAGCGGGCCGCTGTCCTGAGCGTCCGGGCGGAAGGATCAGGACGCTCCTGCGCCCTT
CGTCTGACGTGGCAGCGCTCGCCGTGACGAGGGGGGCGCCCGCGGGAGGCGCCAAAACCCGGCGCGGAGG
CCAGGCGCGCCCCGATTTCGATATTCCTCGGATCTCGGATAGATCGGGATTGAGGATGTAGGTTGAACTT
CTCTCGGGTGATCCCGATCTCGGATATTCGGGATTGGAGTAATACCTGGCGATAGGCGCTGCCAAGCAAT
AGCCAAGGCGCAAGGCCGGCCAAGAGACTTGCGATAGTTCGTTCGAGAGGTAGCCTGCAAGATGGATCGG
ACGAAAGGTTTGAAGATTTTCCGACGAGGGCCTTGGAGAGTTCGGAAATTTAAATGCAACTATGGATGAA
CGAAATAGACAGATCGCTGAGATAGGTGCCTCACTGATTAAGCATTGGTAACTGTCAGACCAAGTTTACT
CATATATACTTTAGATTGATTTAAAACTTCATTTTTAATTTAAAAGGATCTAGGTGAAGATCCTTTTTGA
TAATCTCATGACCAAAATCCCTTAACGTGAGTTTTCGTTCCACTGAGCGTCAGACCCCGTAGAAAAGATC
AAAGGATCTTCTTGAGATCCTTTTTTTCTGCGCGTAATCTGCTGCTTGCAAACAAAAAAACCACCGCTAC
CAGCGGTGGTTTGTTTGCCGGATCAAGAGCTACCAACTCTTTTTCCGAAGGTAACTGGCTTCAGCAGAGC
GCAGATACCAAATACTGTTCTTCTAGTGTAGCCGTAGTTAGGCCACCACTTCAAGAACTCTGTAGCACCG
CCTACATACCTCGCTCTGCTAATCCTGTTACCAGTGGCTGCTGCCAGTGGCGATAAGTCGTGTCTTACCG
GGTTGGACTCAAGACGATAGTTACCGGATAAGGCGCAGCGGTCGGGCTGAACGGGGGGTTCGTGCACACA
GCCCAGCTTGGAGCGAACGACCTACACCGAACTGAGATACCTACAGCGTGAGCTATGAGAAAGCGCCACG
CTTCCCGAAGGGAGAAAGGCGGACAGGTATCCGGTAAGCGGCAGGGTCGGAACAGGAGAGCGCACGAGGG
AGCTTCCAGGGGGAAACGCCTGGTATCTTTATAGTCCTGTCGGGTTTCGCCACCTCTGACTTGAGCGTCG
ATTTTTGTGATGCTCGTCAGGGGGGCGGAGCCTATGGAAAAACGCCAGCAACGCGGCCTTTTTACGGTTC
CTGGCCTTTTGCTGGCCTTTTGCTCACATGATTTAAATGAAACTCGTAATCGGAGAACGGGTGCAATAGC
AAGGACCAGATCGAACTTGACTGACGCAATTCTGAGCGTAGTCGAAACCCAGACAAGTCGATCTCGCCAA
GTAGCTGACTTGACTGGTTAATTAAGTTTCGATAGCCCAAGGTAACCAATGAGATTAGGGAGGGAAGAAA
GTTTGATGAACTACTTCTGACCCCTAGTGGTGTCCAGAAAAGACCATTAAAGGAATGTCTTGATCGAAAT
CGAGAGATCGCCTGCAGGATAGCTGACGACCTTAAGGATAAATTTCTGGTAAGGAGGACACGTATGGAAG
TGGGCAAGTTGGGGAAGCCGTATCCGTTGCTGAATCTGGCATATGTGGGAGTATAAGACGCGCAGCGTCG
CATCAGGCATTTTTTTCTGCGCCAATGCCGGTAGATAGCAATCCGGCCCGAGGGGCACAAAAAACCCCTC
AAGACCCGTTTAGAGGCCCCAAGGGGTTATGCTACGATACCGATAGAGATGGGCCAATACCACATTTGTA
GAGGTTTTACTTGCTTTAAAAAACCTCCCACACCTCCCCCTGAACCTGAAACATAAAATGAATGCAATTG
TTGTTGTTAACTTGTTTATTGCAGCTTATAATGGTTACAAATAAAGCAATAGCATCACAAATTTCACAAA
TAAAGCATTTTTTTCACTGCATTCTAGTTGTGGTTTGTCCAAACTCATCAATGTATCTTATCATGTCTGT
GAGCTGAAGGTACGCTGTATCTCAGTCAGTCAAGCTAGCAGAGGCCTGCGGATCCTTAGCCGCGTGGCAC
GAGCCCGCTGCTATGGTGATGGTGATGGTGCATGTGCCCCGAGCCTGAACCTGCCAGGTTAGCGTCCAAG
AACTCTTTTAGCTGGCCCTTAGACAGGGCTCCCACTTTTGTCGCGGCAACTTCCCCATTCTTAAAGAGCA
GGAGGGTAGGTATTCCCCTGATGCCGTATTTAGGTGCCGTCCCTGGGTTCTGATCTATATTAAGCTTAGC
GACAGTTAATTTTCCTTGATACTCGTCGGCGATCTCGTCCAGAATGGGTGCGATCATCTTGCACGGGCCA
CACCATTCAGCCCAGAAATCTACCAGTATCGCACCATCGGCCTTCAACACGTCTGTATCAAAGGAGTCAT
CGGTTAGATGAATGATTTTGTCACTCATCGACTGAAAGTAAAGGTTTTCTAAGGTTGCCCTGTTGTCCAG
CATTTCTTCACAAAGCTTGTTTATGTCTACAGCACCCTGCATGGAAAGCAAAACAGAAAGTAGTGAAACC
ATTTTTTCAAAGGCTTCAGTAGTATCTTTAGCTAAGAGAATGTCATTGTGTAACTGGACACATTGAGCCC
ACAATTTAGATGATGATTCTACTCTGAGTTGTTGCAAAACTGAGAGTAAGACTACTGATGTGCACTTTAC
ATCTGACATTTTCATGGTGGCGGCCGCTGGCGGGTGTGTCGAGTGGATGGTAGGATCGACAAAGATCTGA
TCTGACGGTTCACTAAACCAGCTCTGCTTATATAGACCTCCCACCGTACACGCCTACCGCCCATTTGCGT
CAATGGGGCGGAGTTGTTACGACATTTTGGAAAGTCCCGTTGATTTTGGTGCCAAAA
